>Addgene plasmid #152280 | pGBW-m4134486 | addgene full sequence | sequence record 311975 | Addgene NGS Result
CGTTACATAACTTACGGTAAATGGCCCGCCTGGCTGACCGCCCAACGACCCCCGCCCATTGACGTCAATA
ATGACGTATGTTCCCATAGTAACGCCAATAGGGACTTTCCATTGACGTCAATGGGTGGAGTATTTACGGT
AAACTGCCCACTTGGCAGTACATCAAGTGTATCATATGCCAAGTACGCCCCCTATTGACGTCAATGACGG
TAAATGGCCCGCCTGGCATTATGCCCAGTACATGACCTTATGGGACTTTCCTACTTGGCAGTACATCTAC
GTATTAGTCATCGCTATTACCATGCTGATGCGGTTTTGGCAGTACATCAATGGGCGTGGATAGCGGTTTG
ACTCACGGGGATTTCCAAGTCTCCACCCCATTGACGTCAATGGGAGTTTGTTTTGGCACCAAAATCAACG
GGACTTTCCAAAATGTCGTAACAACTCCGCCCCATTGACGCAAATGGGCGGTAGGCGTGTACGGTGGGAG
GTCTATATAAGCAGAGCTGGTTTAGTGAACCGTCAGATCAGATCTTTGTCGATCCTACCATCCACTCGAC
ACACCCGCCAGCGGCCGCCACCATGAAGATTGTAAATAACTGGTTGAAACAACTAATAAAGGTTACTTTA
GTGTTCCTGTTTGTCGCCGCAATCTTCTATCTTATCACCCCGGTGCACGTGATGAGTAAACATACAGACT
TTTCTTCAGAAATTATCGGGTACAAGGCTATCGATGGCGGTGTAACGCGCGACATTGCCTCCACAGATAC
CTGCTTCGCGAACAAACACGCTGACTTTGATACTTGGTTCAGCCAGCGAGGAGGCTCGTACACCAATGAC
AAAGCCTGTCCACTGATCGCAGCCGTGATAACTAGAGAGGTTGGATTCGTCGTCCCTGGGCTCCCCGGGA
CAATTCTCCGTACAACCAACGGCGACTTTCTGCATTTTCTGCCCCGGGTGTTCTCCGCAGTCGGTAATAT
CTGTTATACTCCATCTAAGCTCATTGAGTACACGGATTTTGCTACCAGCGCGTGCGTGTTGGCCGCAGAA
TGCACCATATTTAAGGACGCTTCTGGAAAACCTGTGCCCTATTGTTACGATACCAATGTGCTTGAGGGCT
CAGTTGCCTATGAAAGTCTGAGGCCAGACACTAGATACGTTTTAATGGATGGAAGCATCATCCAGTTCCC
AAACACGTATCTGGAGGGGTCCGTGCGGGTCGTGACCACATTCGATTCAGAATACTGCCGCCACGGTACA
TGCGAGAGGTCTGAGGCTGGCGTATGTGTGTCAACTAGCGGTCGATGGGTTCTAAATAACGATTATTATC
GTTCTCTGCCCGGCGTTTTTTGTGGAGTGGACGCCGTTAACCTTTTGACCAACATGTTTACACCTCTCAT
TCAGCCCATTGGTGCACTGGATATCTCCGCGAGTATTGTGGCTGGGGGAATAGTCGCCATTGTCGTAACC
TGCTTGGCATACTATTTCATGCGTTTCAGGCGAGCTTTTGGCGAATACTCACATGTCGTGGCCTTCAATA
CTCTTCTGTTTCTGATGAGCTTCACGGTACTCTGTCTGACCCCAGTATACAGTTTCCTACCTGGGGTGTA
TTCTGTGATCTACTTATACCTCACATTTTACCTGACCAATGACGTGTCCTTTCTGGCCCACATCCAATGG
ATGGTTATGTTCACGCCGCTCGTGCCTTTCTGGATTACAATCGCTTATATAATCTGTATTAGCACGAAGC
ATTTCTATTGGTTCTTTTCCAACTACTTAAAGCGGCGCGTCGTATTTAATGGGGTATCGTTTAGCACTTT
TGAGGAAGCCGCGCTCTGCACTTTCTTGCTTAATAAGGAGATGTATTTGAAATTAAGATCTGACGTTCTG
CTTCCTTTAACACAGTACAACAGATACCTGGCGTTGTATAACAAATACAAATATTTCTCGGGAGCCATGG
ATACAACTTCCTATAGAGAGGCTGCTTGTTGCCACCTTGCAAAGGCACTCAACGACTTCAGTAACAGCGG
CAGTGATGTGCTTTATCAGCCCCCTCAGACTTCAATAACATCCGCCGTCCTCCAAGAAAACCTTTACTTT
CAGTCGATGAGTGACAAAATCATTCATCTAACCGATGACTCCTTTGATACAGACGTGTTGAAGGCCGATG
GTGCGATACTGGTAGATTTCTGGGCTGAATGGTGTGGCCCGTGCAAGATGATCGCACCCATTCTGGACGA
GATCGCCGACGAGTATCAAGGAAAATTAACTGTCGCTAAGCTTAATATAGATCAGAACCCAGGGACGGCA
CCTAAATACGGCATCAGGGGAATACCTACCCTCCTGCTCTTTAAGAATGGGGAAGTTGCCGCGACAAAAG
TGGGAGCCCTGTCTAAGGGCCAGCTAAAAGAGTTCTTGGACGCTAACCTGGCAGGTTCAGGCTCGGGGCA
CATGCACCATCACCATCACCATAGCAGCGGGCTCGTGCCACGCGGCTAAGGATCCGCAGGCCTCTGCTAG
CTTGACTGACTGAGATACAGCGTACCTTCAGCTCACAGACATGATAAGATACATTGATGAGTTTGGACAA
ACCACAACTAGAATGCAGTGAAAAAAATGCTTTATTTGTGAAATTTGTGATGCTATTGCTTTATTTGTAA
CCATTATAAGCTGCAATAAACAAGTTAACAACAACAATTGCATTCATTTTATGTTTCAGGTTCAGGGGGA
GGTGTGGGAGGTTTTTTAAAGCAAGTAAAACCTCTACAAATGTGGTATTGGCCCATCTCTATCGGTATCG
TAGCATAACCCCTTGGGGCCTCTAAACGGGTCTTGAGGGGTTTTTTGTGCCCCTCGGGCCGGATTGCTAT
CTACCGGCATTGGCGCAGAAAAAAATGCCTGATGCGACGCTGCGCGTCTTATACTCCCACATATGCCAGA
TTCAGCAACGGATACGGCTTCCCCAACTTGCCCACTTCCATACGTGTCCTCCTTACCAGAAATTTATCCT
TAAGGTCGTCAGCTATCCTGCAGGCGATCTCTCGATTTCGATCAAGACATTCCTTTAATGGTCTTTTCTG
GACACCACTAGGGGTCAGAAGTAGTTCATCAAACTTTCTTCCCTCCCTAATCTCATTGGTTACCTTGGGC
TATCGAAACTTAATTAACCAGTCAAGTCAGCTACTTGGCGAGATCGACTTGTCTGGGTTTCGACTACGCT
CAGAATTGCGTCAGTCAAGTTCGATCTGGTCCTTGCTATTGCACCCGTTCTCCGATTACGAGTTTCATTT
AAATCATGTGAGCAAAAGGCCAGCAAAAGGCCAGGAACCGTAAAAAGGCCGCGTTGCTGGCGTTTTTCCA
TAGGCTCCGCCCCCCTGACGAGCATCACAAAAATCGACGCTCAAGTCAGAGGTGGCGAAACCCGACAGGA
CTATAAAGATACCAGGCGTTTCCCCCTGGAAGCTCCCTCGTGCGCTCTCCTGTTCCGACCCTGCCGCTTA
CCGGATACCTGTCCGCCTTTCTCCCTTCGGGAAGCGTGGCGCTTTCTCATAGCTCACGCTGTAGGTATCT
CAGTTCGGTGTAGGTCGTTCGCTCCAAGCTGGGCTGTGTGCACGAACCCCCCGTTCAGCCCGACCGCTGC
GCCTTATCCGGTAACTATCGTCTTGAGTCCAACCCGGTAAGACACGACTTATCGCCACTGGCAGCAGCCA
CTGGTAACAGGATTAGCAGAGCGAGGTATGTAGGCGGTGCTACAGAGTTCTTGAAGTGGTGGCCTAACTA
CGGCTACACTAGAAGAACAGTATTTGGTATCTGCGCTCTGCTGAAGCCAGTTACCTTCGGAAAAAGAGTT
GGTAGCTCTTGATCCGGCAAACAAACCACCGCTGGTAGCGGTGGTTTTTTTGTTTGCAAGCAGCAGATTA
CGCGCAGAAAAAAAGGATCTCAAGAAGATCCTTTGATCTTTTCTACGGGGTCTGACGCTCAGTGGAACGA
AAACTCACGTTAAGGGATTTTGGTCATGAGATTATCAAAAAGGATCTTCACCTAGATCCTTTTAAATTAA
AAATGAAGTTTTAAATCAATCTAAAGTATATATGAGTAAACTTGGTCTGACAGTTACCAATGCTTAATCA
GTGAGGCACCTATCTCAGCGATCTGTCTATTTCGTTCATCCATAGTTGCATTTAAATTTCCGAACTCTCC
AAGGCCCTCGTCGGAAAATCTTCAAACCTTTCGTCCGATCCATCTTGCAGGCTACCTCTCGAACGAACTA
TCGCAAGTCTCTTGGCCGGCCTTGCGCCTTGGCTATTGCTTGGCAGCGCCTATCGCCAGGTATTACTCCA
ATCCCGAATATCCGAGATCGGGATCACCCGAGAGAAGTTCAACCTACATCCTCAATCCCGATCTATCCGA
GATCCGAGGAATATCGAAATCGGGGCGCGCCTGGCCTCCGCGCCGGGTTTTGGCGCCTCCCGCGGGCGCC
CCCCTCGTCACGGCGAGCGCTGCCACGTCAGACGAAGGGCGCAGGAGCGTCCTGATCCTTCCGCCCGGAC
GCTCAGGACAGCGGCCCGCTGCTCATAAGACTCGGCCTTAGAACCCCAGTATCAGCAGAAGGACATTTTA
GGACGGGACTTGGGTGACTCTAGGGCACTGGTTTTCTTTCCAGAGAGCGGAACAGGCGAGGAAAAGTAGT
CCCTTCTCGGCGATTCTGCGGAGGGATCTCCGTGGGGCGGTGAACGCCGATGATTATATAAGGACGCGCC
GGGTGTGGCACAGCTAGTTCCGTCGCAGCCGGGATTTGGGTCGCGGTTCTTGTTTGTGGATCGCTGTGAT
CGTCACTTGGTGAGTAGCGGGCTGCTGGGCTGGCCGGGGCTTTCGTGGCCGCCGGGCCGCTCGGTGGGAC
GGAAGCGTGTGGAGAGACCGCCAAGGGCTGTAGTCTGGGTCCGCGAGCAAGGTTGCCCTGAACTGGGGGT
TGGGGGGAGCGCAGCAAAATGGCGGCTGTTCCCGAGTCTTGAATGGAAGACGCTTGTGAGGCGGGCTGTG
AGGTCGTTGAAACAAGGTGGGGGGCATGGTGGGCGGCAAGAACCCAAGGTCTTGAGCCCTTCGCTAATGC
GGGAAAGCTCTTATTCGGGTGAGATGGGCTGGGCACCATCTGGGGACCCTGACGTGAAGTTTGTCACTGA
CTGGAGAACTCGGTTTGTCGTCTGTTGCGGGGGCGGCAGTTATGGCGGTGCCGTTGGGCAGTGCACCCGT
ACCTTTGGGAGCGCGCGCCCTCGTCGTGTCGTGACGTCACCCGTTCTGTTGGCTTATAATGCAGGGTGGG
GCCACCTGCCGGTAGGTGTGCGGTAGGCTTTTCTCCGTCGCAGGACGCAGGGTTCGGGCCTAGGGTAGGC
TCTCCTGAATCGACAGGCGCCGGACCTCTGGTGAGGGGAGGGATAAGTGAGGCGTCAGTTTCTTTGGTCG
GTTTTATGTACCTATCTTCTTAAGTAGCTGAAGCTCCGGTTTTGAACTATGCGCTCGGGGTTGGCGAGTG
TGTTTTGTGAAGTTTTTTAGGCACCTTTTGAAATGTAATCATTTGGGTCAATATGTAATTTTCAGTGTTA
GACTTGTAAATTGTCCGCTAAATTCTGGCCGTTTTTGGCTTTTTTGTTAGACAACATGGGTAAAAAGCCT
GAACTCACCGCGACGTCTGTCGAGAAGTTTCTGATCGAAAAGTTCGACAGCGTCTCCGACCTGATGCAGC
TCTCGGAGGGCGAAGAATCTCGTGCTTTCAGCTTCGATGTAGGAGGGCGTGGATATGTCCTGCGGGTAAA
TAGCTGCGCCGATGGTTTCTACAAAGATCGTTATGTTTATCGGCACTTTGCATCCGCCGCGCTCCCGATT
CCGGAAGTGCTTGACATTGGGGAGTTCAGCGAGAGCCTGACCTATTGCATCTCCCGCCGTGCACAGGGTG
TCACGTTGCAAGACCTGCCTGAAACCGAACTGCCCGCTGTTCTGCAGCCGGTCGCGGAGGCAATGGATGC
CATCGCTGCCGCCGATCTTAGCCAGACGAGCGGGTTCGGCCCATTCGGACCGCAAGGAATCGGTCAATAC
ACTACATGGCGTGATTTCATATGCGCGATTGCTGATCCCCATGTGTATCACTGGCAAACTGTGATGGACG
ACACCGTCAGTGCGTCCGTCGCGCAGGCTCTCGATGAGCTGATGCTTTGGGCCGAGGACTGCCCCGAAGT
CCGGCACCTCGTGCACGCGGATTTCGGCTCCAACAATGTCCTGACGGACAATGGCCGCATAACAGCGGTC
ATTGACTGGAGCGAGGCGATGTTCGGGGATTCCCAATACGAGGTCGCCAACATCTTCTTCTGGAGGCCGT
GGTTGGCTTGTATGGAGCAGCAGACGCGCTACTTCGAGCGGAGGCATCCGGAGCTTGCAGGATCGCCCCG
GCTCCGGGCGTATATGCTCCGCATTGGTCTTGACCAACTCTATCAGAGCTTGGTTGACGGCAATTTCGAT
GATGCAGCTTGGGCGCAGGGTCGATGCGACGCAATCGTCCGATCCGGAGCCGGGACTGTCGGGCGTACAC
AAATCGCCCGCAGAAGCGCCGCCGTCTGGACCGATGGCTGTGTAGAAGTACTCGCCGATAGTGGAAACCG
ACGCCCCAGCACTCGTCCGAGGGCAAAGGAATAAGCTAGTATGTAAGCCTAGTCTTAGATAATAAAATCG
CTATCCATCGAAGATGGATGTGTGTTGGTTTTTTGTGTGTGTAACGCTAGGCGCGCCTGGTGTACCGAGA
ACGATCCTCTCAGTGCGAGTCTCGACGATCCATATCGTTGCTTGGCAGTCAGCCAGTCGGAATCCAGCTT
GGGACCCAGGAAGTCCAATCGTCAGATATTGTACTCAAGCCTGGTCACGGCAGCGTACCGATCTGTTTAA
ACCTAGATATTGATAGTCTGATCGGTCAACGTATAATCGAGTCCTAGCTTTTGCAAACATCTATCAAGAG
ACAGGATCAGCAGGAGGCTTTCGCATGAGTATTCAACATTTCCGTGTCGCCCTTATTCCCTTTTTTGCGG
CATTTTGCCTTCCTGTTTTTGCTCACCCAGAAACGCTGGTGAAAGTAAAAGATGCTGAAGATCAGTTGGG
TGCGCGAGTGGGTTACATCGAACTGGATCTCAACAGCGGTAAGATCCTTGAGAGTTTTCGCCCCGAAGAA
CGCTTTCCAATGATGAGCACTTTTAAAGTTCTGCTATGTGGCGCGGTATTATCCCGTATTGACGCCGGGC
AAGAGCAACTCGGTCGCCGCATACACTATTCTCAGAATGACTTGGTTGAGTATTCACCAGTCACAGAAAA
GCATCTTACGGATGGCATGACAGTAAGAGAATTATGCAGTGCTGCCATAACCATGAGTGATAACACTGCG
GCCAACTTACTTCTGACAACGATTGGAGGACCGAAGGAGCTAACCGCTTTTTTGCACAACATGGGGGATC
ATGTAACTCGCCTTGATCGTTGGGAACCGGAGCTGAATGAAGCCATACCAAACGACGAGCGTGACACCAC
GATGCCTGTAGCAATGGCAACAACCTTGCGTAAACTATTAACTGGCGAACTACTTACTCTAGCTTCCCGG
CAACAGTTGATAGACTGGATGGAGGCGGATAAAGTTGCAGGACCACTTCTGCGCTCGGCCCTTCCGGCTG
GCTGGTTTATTGCTGATAAATCTGGAGCCGGTGAGCGTGGGTCTCGCGGTATCATTGCAGCACTGGGGCC
AGATGGTAAGCCCTCCCGTATCGTAGTTATCTACACGACGGGGAGTCAGGCAACTATGGATGAACGAAAT
AGACAGATCGCTGAGATAGGTGCCTCACTGATTAAGCATTGGTAACCGATTCTAGGTGCATTGGCGCAGA
AAAAAATGCCTGATGCGACGCTGCGCGTCTTATACTCCCACATATGCCAGATTCAGCAACGGATACGGCT
TCCCCAACTTGCCCACTTCCATACGTGTCCTCCTTACCAGAAATTTATCCTTAAGATCCCGAATCGTTTA
AACTCGACTCTGGCTCTATCGAATCTCCGTCGTTTCGAGCTTACGCGAACAGCCGTGGCGCTCATTTGCT
CGTCGGGCATCGAATCTCGTCAGCTATCGTCAGCTTACCTTTTTGGCAGCGATCGCGGCTCCCGACATCT
TGGACCATTAGCTCCACAGGTATCTTCTTCCCTCTAGTGGTCATAACAGCAGCTTCAGCTACCTCTCAAT
TCAAAAAACCCCTCAAGACCCGTTTAGAGGCCCCAAGGGGTTATGCTATCAATCGTTGCGTTACACACAC
AAAAAACCAACACACATCCATCTTCGATGGATAGCGATTTTATTATCTAACTGCTGATCGAGTGTAGCCA
GATCTAGTAATCAATTACGGGGTCATTAGTTCATAGCCCATATATGGAGTTCCG
Features (pLannotate 1.2.2; 22 found; start..end, strand, type, name):
      1..304     +  enhancer       CMV enhancer: human cytomegalovirus immediate early enhancer
    377..394     -  promoter       CMV promoter (fragment): human cytomegalovirus (CMV) immediate early promoter
    457..508     +  promoter       CMVd2 promoter: truncated human cytomegalovirus (CMV) immediate early promoter that yields moderately reduced expression relative to the full-length promoter
    586..2112    +  CDS            R1A_SARS2 (fragment): Experimental evidence at protein level: Swiss-Prot protein existence level 1. [Non-structural protein 10]: Plays a pivotal role in viral transcription by stimulating both nsp14 3'-5' exoribonuclease and nsp16 2'-O-methyltransferase activities. Therefore plays an essential role in viral mRNAs cap methylation. From Severe acute respiratory syndrome coronavirus 2 (2019-nCoV) (SARS-CoV-2).
   2107..2433    +  CDS            trxA: THIO_ECO57 - Experimental evidence at protein level: Swiss-Prot protein existence level 1. Participates in various redox reactions through the reversible oxidation of its active center dithiol to a disulfide and catalyzes dithiol-disulfide exchange reactions. From Escherichia coli O157:H7.
   2455..2472    +  CDS            6xHis: 6xHis affinity tag
   2565..2686    -  polyA_signal   SV40 poly(A) signal: SV40 polyadenylation signal
   2709..2778    -  CDS            large T antigen (fragment): large T antigen from SV40 (simian virus 40)
   2801..2847    +  terminator     T7 terminator: transcription terminator for bacteriophage T7 RNA polymerase
   2877..3013    +  terminator     rrnG terminator: transcription terminator from the E. coli ribosomal RNA rrnG operon (Albrechtsen et al., 1991)
   3058..3129    +  misc_feature   3' β-globin insulator: insulator downstream of the human β-globin locus (Farrell et al., 2002)
   3355..3943    -  rep_origin     ori: high-copy-number ColE1/pMB1/pBR322/pUC origin of replication
   4115..4179    -  CDS            bla(M) (fragment): β-lactamase lacking the signal sequence; bla(M); allows cytosolic expression of β-lactamase
   4443..5652    +  promoter       UbC promoter: human ubiquitin C promoter
   5662..6683    +  CDS            HygR (fragment): hygromycin B phosphotransferase confers resistance to hygromycin
   6711..6759    +  polyA_signal   poly(A) signal: synthetic polyadenylation signal
   7025..7885    +  CDS            AmpR: β-lactamase; bla; confers resistance to ampicillin, carbenicillin, and related antibiotics
   7898..8034    +  terminator     rrnG terminator: transcription terminator from the E. coli ribosomal RNA rrnG operon (Albrechtsen et al., 1991)
   8186..8257    +  misc_feature   5' β-globin insulator: insulator upstream of the human β-globin locus (Farrell et al., 2002)
   8262..8308    -  terminator     T7 terminator: transcription terminator for bacteriophage T7 RNA polymerase
   8326..8374    -  polyA_signal   poly(A) signal: synthetic polyadenylation signal
   8405..8454    +  enhancer       CMV enhancer (fragment): human cytomegalovirus immediate early enhancer
