[The description below was written by a language model from this plasmid's Addgene catalogue record and pLannotate feature annotations shown in this document.]
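Description:
pGBW-m4134486 is a mammalian expression plasmid built on the pTwist_CMV_Hygro_6 backbone for producing wild-type SARS-CoV-2 non-structural protein 4 (nsp4), one of the mature products cleaved from the ORF1ab replicase polyprotein. It is propagated in E. coli as a high-copy plasmid through a ColE1/pUC-type origin and selected with ampicillin via a full-length β-lactamase gene. For selection in mammalian cells it carries a separate cassette in which the human ubiquitin C promoter drives hygromycin B phosphotransferase, followed by a synthetic polyadenylation signal.

The expression unit begins with the CMV immediate-early enhancer and promoter, followed by a roughly 1.5 kb coding region that the automated annotation matches to the SARS-CoV-2 replicase polyprotein. The functional text attached to that hit refers to nsp10, but this is generic polyprotein annotation, and the catalogue entry identifies the insert as nsp4. The nsp4 coding sequence runs directly into E. coli thioredoxin (trxA), consistent with the recorded C-terminal TRX fusion with a cleavable TEV protease site. The TEV site itself is not separately annotated. A 6xHis tag, not mentioned in the catalogue fields, lies just downstream of trxA and would allow metal-affinity purification, while TEV cleavage would allow removal of the fusion partner. An SV40 polyadenylation signal follows the cassette, although it is annotated on the opposite strand. T7 and rrnG terminators, additional synthetic poly(A) signals and β-globin insulator elements flank the units, presumably to limit read-through and interference between cassettes. The construct is suited to transient or hygromycin-selected expression of tagged nsp4 in mammalian cells. The record does not specify further applications.
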