Addgene plasmid #152280: pGBW-m4134486
Purpose: Mammalian expression plasmid for SARS-CoV-2 nsp4
Depositing lab: Ginkgo Bioworks & Benjie Chen. Depositing organization: Ginkgo Bioworks.
Backbone
  Vector backbone: pTwist_CMV_Hygro_6
  Backbone size w/o insert (bp): 6525
  Vector type: Mammalian Expression
  Selectable markers: Hygromycin
Growth in bacteria
  Bacterial resistance: Ampicillin, 100 μg/mL
  Growth temperature: 37°C
  Growth strain: DH5alpha
  Copy number: High Copy
Gene/Insert
  Gene/Insert name: SARS-CoV-2 nsp4
  Species: Severe acute respiratory syndrome coronavirus 2
  Insert size (bp): 1499
  Mutation: wt
  Entrez Gene: ORF1ab (a.k.a. GU280_gp01)
  Promoter: CMV
  Tag / fusion protein: Cleavable TEV;TRX (C terminal on backbone)
  Cloning method: Unknown
Resource information
  A portion of this plasmid was derived from a plasmid made by: GinkgoBioworks
Depositor comments: NCBI reference sequence: YP_009725300.1
How to cite: pGBW-m4134486 was a gift from Ginkgo Bioworks & Benjie Chen (Addgene plasmid # 152280 ; http://n2t.net/addgene:152280 ; RRID:Addgene_152280)
